>Addgene plasmid #195832 | pENTR223-BcRF1(vTBP) | addgene full sequence | sequence record 384662 | Addgene NGS Result
CTTTCCTGCGTTATCCCCTGATTCTGTGGATAACCGTATTACCGCCTTTGAGTGAGCTGATACCGCTCGC
CGCAGCCGAACGACCGAGCGCAGCGAGTCAGTGAGCGAGGAAGCGGAAGAGCGCCCAATACGCAAACCGC
CTCTCCCCGCGCGTTGGCCGATTCATTAATGCAGCTGGCACGACAGGTTTCCCGACTGGAAAGCGGGCAG
TGAGCGCAACGCAATTAATACGCGTACCGCTAGCCAGGAAGAGTTTGTAGAAACGCAAAAAGGCCATCCG
TCAGGATGGCCTTCTGCTTAGTTTGATGCCTGGCAGTTTATGGCGGGCGTCCTGCCCGCCACCCTCCGGG
CCGTTGCTTCACAACGTTCAAATCCGCTCCCGGCGGATTTGTCCTACTCAGGAGAGCGTTCACCGACAAA
CAACAGATAAAACGAAAGGCCCAGTCTTCCGACTGAGCCTTTCGTTTTATTTGATGCCTGGCAGTTCCCT
ACTCTCGCGTTAACGCTAGCATGGATGTTTTCCCAGTCACGACGTTGTAAAACGACGGCCAGTCTTAAGC
TCGGGCCCCAAATAATGATTTTATTTTGACTGATAGTGACCTGTTCGTTGCAACAAATTGATGAGCAATG
CTTTTTTATAATGCCAACTTTGTACAAAAAAGTTGGCATGACACAAGGTAAGAGGGAGATGGGGGGAGGT
CTCGAGGGCTTCTCTTCACAGCTGGGTCTCTTTTACGCCCTGGCCTGCAACCGCAGCCCACCCACACTTC
CCGAGGATGCTACCCTTCTAATCAAATGGTTGGACACGGCCCTGGGCAGGGAGGCCACCTTTTACGCGTG
TCGGGCTATGCGTCGGCTTCTACTCGGCGTTATCCGAATGAATGACTGCCAGGAGCTGCCACCCGGTTTA
ATAATTCTGAGTCCGGGCACCGTCCCTGGCCCCCTTGGAGTCCAGAGTCTGGAGCATACAGACTGCGAAA
TATGGTCCTCTGCCCACCCTGACCACGCTGCCCACCTCCCGGTGCCCAGGGTCATCACATACACCGACTG
CCCGGGTTCCATAAACACGAGCTCAATGTTTCGCCTTATCATCCGCTACTTGTCTCATCACCAATTTGAG
CGCTGCTTCGAGCAGTTCTGCCGCGTGGTCCCGCGTCGCTTCCTAGGGACCTGTAAGCGAAACTCTGCAA
AGATGCTGGCTCATCTGAATCAGGTTACCAGGATCCCCCCCTGTCCGCCCTTCAGCGGGCGGGAGGCCAG
ACTCAAGTTCCACTTCTTCTCCTGGAGCACATTCATGCTGTCATGGCCAAACAATGCCACACTCCGGGAG
ATCAGGACGAGGGCCGCCACCAACCTCACCCACCACCCACATCTAGTGGATACTCTGTACCACGCCTCTC
CGCAGACCCCATTTCTGACACGCAGCGGTGCTCTATACCGCTTCGTCACCTGTTGCAACTGCACCCTGCC
CAATATCTCCATCCAGCAGTGCAAGGCCGGGGACAGACCGGGGGACCTGGAGATCATTCTACAGAGTAAC
GGCGGAGGGAGGCCCGCGAGCTTCCAGTTCCCCTCCTCCCCAACTGGCTCCCTATTGCGATGCATAGTTG
CTGCGTCCCTGCTGCCGGAGGTGTCCGTGGGGCACCAGGAGCTGTCTCCGCTGCGGTCCAGAAGCCAGGG
AGGGCAGACGGATGTCAGGTCGGGCCCGGACCCGGCCCGGAGACTGGTGGCCCTCCTGCGAAGGGAAGAT
GGGGCACCTAAAGACCCCCCTCTGGGACCGTTTGGACACCCCCGGGGGCCCGGCCCGGCCAAGAGCGAAG
ACGAGGAGTCTGAGCGTCGAGACGCCCCTCCACCCCCGCTCGATTCCAGCTTCCAAGCTTCCCGGTTGGT
GCCCGTGGGGCCTGGGTTTCGCCTGCTCGTGTTCAACACCAATCGGGTGATCAACACTAAATTGGTGTGC
TCAGAGCCCCTGGTGAAGATGCGAGTTTGCAATGTCCCCCGCCTCATCAACAACTTTGTAGCCCGCAAGT
ACGTGGTGAAAGAGACGGCGTTCACCGTCAGTCTATTCTTTACGGACGGGGTGGGGGCCAACCTAGCCAT
CAATGTCAATATCAGTGGCACCTATCTGAGCTTCCTATTGGCCATGACGTCACTGCGGTGCTTCCTGCCT
GTGGAGGCTATTTATCCCGCGGCCGTGTCAAACTGGAACTCGACTCTAGATCTCCATGGGCTGGAAAATC
AGAGCCTAGTCAGAGAGAACCGAAGCGGGGTCTTTTGGACTACCAACTTTCCCTCGGTGGTGTCCTGCCG
GGACGGTCTCAACGTGTCCTGGTTTAAGGCCGCAACTGCCACCATATCTCGAGTGCACGGGCAGACATTG
GAGCAGCACCTGATCCGTGAAATCACCCCCATCGTGACGCATCGAGAGGCAAAAATCTCCCGGATTAAAA
ACCGGCTCTTTACCCTGCTAGAGCTACGCAATCGGAGTCAGATTCAAGTGCTGCACAAGCGTTTCCTGGA
AGGCCTGCTAGACTGCGCCTCCCTCCTGCGCCTGGATCCCAGCTGTATCAACCGAATCGCCTCCGAGGGC
CTGTTTGATTTCTCCAAGAGAAGCATCGCCCACTCCAAAAACCGACACGAGTGCGCGCTTCTGGGTCACA
GACATTCGGCGAACGTGACAAAGCTGGTGGTAAACGAGCGCAAGACCCGCCTGGACATACTGGGCCGTAA
CGCTAACTTTTTAACGAGGTGTAAGCATCAGGTTAATCTAAGACAGTCACCTATTTTCCTGACCCTCCTG
AGGCACATCCGCCGACGTCTGGGCCTGGGCCGTGCTTCCGTAAAACGAGAGATTACCCTTCTCCTGGCCC
ACCTGCGCAAAAAGACAGCCCCCATCCACTGCCGTGATGCTCAAGTGCCAACTTTCTTGTACAAAGTTGG
CATTATAAGAAAGCATTGCTTATCAATTTGTTGCAACGAACAGGTCACTATCAGTCAAAATAAAATCATT
ATTTGCCATCCAGCTGATATCCCCTATAGTGAGTCGTATTACATGGTCATAGCTGTTTCCTGGCAGCTCT
GGCCCGTGTCTCAAAATCTCTGATGTTACATTGCACAAGATAAAAATATATCATCATGCCTCCTCTAGAC
CAGCCAGGACAGAAATGCCTCGACTTCGCTGCTACCCAAGGTTGCCGGGTGACGCACACCGTGGAAACGG
ATGAAGGCACGAACCCAGTGGACATAAGCCTGTTCGGTTCGTAAGCTGTAATGCAAGTAGCGTATGCGCT
CACGCAACTGGTCCAGAACCTTGACCGAACGCAGCGGTGGTAACGGCGCAGTGGCGGTTTTCATGGCTTG
TTATGACTGTTTTTTTGGGGTACAGTCTATGCCTCGGGCATCCAAGCAGCAAGCGCGTTACGCCGTGGGT
CGATGTTTGATGTTATGGAGCAGCAACGATGTTACGCAGCAGGGCAGTCGCCCTAAAACAAAGTTAAACA
TTATGAGGGAAGCGGTGATCGCCGAAGTATCGACTCAACTATCAGAGGTAGTTGGCGTCATCGAGCGCCA
TCTCGAACCGACGTTGCTGGCCGTACATTTGTACGGCTCCGCAGTGGATGGCGGCCTGAAGCCACACAGT
GATATTGATTTGCTGGTTACGGTGACCGTAAGGCTTGATGAAACAACGCGGCGAGCTTTGATCAACGACC
TTTTGGAAACTTCGGCTTCCCCTGGAGAGAGCGAGATTCTCCGCGCTGTAGAAGTCACCATTGTTGTGCA
CGACGACATCATTCCGTGGCGTTATCCAGCTAAGCGCGAACTGCAATTTGGAGAATGGCAGCGCAATGAC
ATTCTTGCAGGTATCTTCGAGCCAGCCACGATCGACATTGATCTGGCTATCTTGCTGACAAAAGCAAGAG
AACATAGCGTTGCCTTGGTAGGTCCAGCGGCGGAGGAACTCTTTGATCCGGTTCCTGAACAGGATCTATT
TGAGGCGCTAAATGAAACCTTAACGCTATGGAACTCGCCGCCCGACTGGGCTGGCGATGAGCGAAATGTA
GTGCTTACGTTGTCCCGCATTTGGTACAGCGCAGTAACCGGCAAAATCGCGCCGAAGGATGTCGCTGCCG
ACTGGGCAATGGAGCGCCTGCCGGCCCAGTATCAGCCCGTCATACTTGAAGCTAGACAGGCTTATCTTGG
ACAAGAAGAAGATCGCTTGGCCTCGCGCGCAGATCAGTTGGAAGAATTTGTCCACTACGTGAAAGGCGAG
ATCACCAAGGTAGTCGGCAAATAACCCTCGAGCCACCCATGACCAAAATCCCTTAACGTGAGTTACGCGT
CGTTCCACTGAGCGTCAGACCCCGTAGAAAAGATCAAAGGATCTTCTTGAGATCCTTTTTTTCTGCGCGT
AATCTGCTGCTTGCAAACAAAAAAACCACCGCTACCAGCGGTGGTTTGTTTGCCGGATCAAGAGCTACCA
ACTCTTTTTCCGAAGGTAACTGGCTTCAGCAGAGCGCAGATACCAAATACTGTTCTTCTAGTGTAGCCGT
AGTTAGGCCACCACTTCAAGAACTCTGTAGCACCGCCTACATACCTCGCTCTGCTAATCCTGTTACCAGT
GGCTGCTGCCAGTGGCGATAAGTCGTGTCTTACCGGGTTGGACTCAAGACGATAGTTACCGGATAAGGCG
CAGCGGTCGGGCTGAACGGGGGGTTCGTGCACACAGCCCAGCTTGGAGCGAACGACCTACACCGAACTGA
GATACCTACAGCGTGAGCTATGAGAAAGCGCCACGCTTCCCGAAGGGAGAAAGGCGGACAGGTATCCGGT
AAGCGGCAGGGTCGGAACAGGAGAGCGCACGAGGGAGCTTCCAGGGGGAAACGCCTGGTATCTTTATAGT
CCTGTCGGGTTTCGCCACCTCTGACTTGAGCGTCGATTTTTGTGATGCTCGTCAGGGGGGCGGAGCCTAT
GGAAAAACGCCAGCAACGCGGCCTTTTTACGGTTCCTGGCCTTTTGCTGGCCTTTTGCTCACATGTT
Features (pLannotate 1.2.2; 12 found; start..end, strand, type, name):
    121..213     +  CDS            lacI (fragment): lac repressor; lacI; The lac repressor binds to the lac operator to inhibit transcription in E. coli. This inhibition can be relieved by adding lactose or isopropyl-β-D-thiogalactopyranoside (IPTG).
    268..295     -  terminator     rrnB T2 terminator: transcription terminator T2 from the E. coli rrnB gene
    427..470     +  terminator     rrnB T1 terminator: Escherichia coli rrnB; transcription terminator T1 from the E. coli rrnB gene
    517..553     -  CDS            lacZα (fragment): LacZα fragment of β-galactosidase; lacZ fragment
    570..665     +  protein_bind   attL3: mutant version of attL; recombination site for the Gateway® LR reaction LR Clonase™
   1193..2917    +  CDS            UL87_EBVB9: Protein inferred from homology: Swiss-Prot protein existence level 3. DNA-binding protein that is required for viral late gene expression. From Epstein-Barr virus (strain B95-8) (HHV-4) (Human herpesvirus 4).
   2919..3014    -  protein_bind   attL3: mutant version of attL; recombination site for the Gateway® LR reaction LR Clonase™
   3033..3051    -  promoter       T7 promoter: promoter for bacteriophage T7 RNA polymerase
   3241..3264    +  promoter       Pc promoter (fragment): intI1 (promoter lies within the coding sequence); class 1 integron promoter
   3440..3496    +  CDS            GmR (fragment): gentamycin acetyltransferase; aacC1; confers resistance to gentamycin
   3503..4294    +  CDS            SmR: aminoglycoside adenylyltransferase (Murphy, 1985); aadA; confers resistance to spectinomycin and streptomycin
   4387..4975    +  rep_origin     ori: high-copy-number ColE1/pMB1/pBR322/pUC origin of replication
