[The description below was written by a language model from this plasmid's Addgene catalogue record and pLannotate feature annotations shown in this document.]
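Description:
pENTR223-BcRF1(vTBP) is a Gateway entry clone carrying the Epstein-Barr virus open reading frame BcRF1 in the pENTR223.1 backbone. It is a bacterial shuttle plasmid rather than an expression vector. It replicates in E. coli from a high-copy ColE1/pUC-type origin and is selected with spectinomycin through the aadA (SmR) aminoglycoside adenylyltransferase gene. A class 1 integron Pc promoter fragment and a short gentamicin acetyltransferase remnant lie just upstream of this gene. The sequenced plasmid is about 5.0 kb.

The insert lies between two Gateway attL recombination sites in opposite orientations. The automated annotation labels both as attL3, so the exact attL variants are not resolved by the record. The annotated coding match within this interval is to the B95-8 strain UL87-family protein, described as a DNA-binding protein required for viral late gene expression. The "vTBP" in the plasmid name presumably refers to a viral TATA-binding-protein-like role, though the record does not spell this out. The match begins several hundred bases downstream of the first attL site, so the cloned ORF may extend further 5′ than the annotated feature. No epitope tags or reporters are annotated. rrnB T1 and T2 terminators sit upstream of the cassette, where they would limit read-through transcription from the backbone. A T7 promoter lies just outside the distal attL site and points back toward the insert. Small lacI and lacZα fragments are backbone remnants.

The plasmid serves as a source clone for LR Clonase transfer of BcRF1 into destination vectors chosen by the user. It comes from an EBV ORF collection built to map virus–virus and virus–human protein interactions.
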