Addgene plasmid #195832: pENTR223-BcRF1(vTBP)
Purpose: Gateway Entry Clone of Epstein-Barr virus BcRF1
Depositing lab: Eric Johannsen. Depositing organization: Brigham and Women's Hospital. Publication: Epstein-Barr virus and virus human protein interaction maps. Calderwood MA, Venkatesan K, Xing L, Chase MR, Vazquez A, Holthaus AM, Ewence AE, Li N, Hirozane-Kishikawa T, Hill DE, Vidal M, Kieff E, Johannsen E. Proc Natl Acad Sci U S A. 2007 May 1;104(18):7606-11. doi: 10.1073/pnas.0702332104. Epub 2007 Apr 19. PubMed 17446270.
Backbone
  Vector backbone: pENTR223.1
  Backbone manufacturer: Invitrogen
  Backbone size w/o insert (bp): 2875
  Vector type: Gateway Entry Vector
Growth in bacteria
  Bacterial resistance: Spectinomycin, 50 μg/mL
  Growth temperature: 37°C
  Growth strain: DH5alpha
  Copy number: High Copy
Gene/Insert
  Gene/Insert name: BcRF1
  Species: Epstein-Barr virus
  Entrez Gene: BcRF1 (a.k.a. HHV4_BcRF1.2)
  Cloning method: Gateway Cloning
Terms and licenses: Academic/Nonprofit Terms; Industry Terms: Not Available to Industry
How to cite: pENTR223-BcRF1(vTBP) was a gift from Eric Johannsen (Addgene plasmid # 195832 ; http://n2t.net/addgene:195832 ; RRID:Addgene_195832)
